Addgene plasmid #209362: pUBQ10-YFP-GW
Purpose: (Empty Backbone) Gateway cloning compatible binary vector for agrobacterium mediated transformation. Arabidopsis UBQ10 promoter driving expression of N-terminal YFP fusion protein.
Depositing lab: Lucia Strader. Depositing organization: Washington University in Saint Louis. Publication: Gateway-compatible tissue-specific vectors for plant transformation. Michniewicz M, Frick EM, Strader LC. BMC Res Notes. 2015 Mar 3;8:63. doi: 10.1186/s13104-015-1010-6. PubMed 25884475.
Backbone
  Vector backbone: pMCS:GW
  Vector type: Plant Expression
  Selectable markers: Basta
Growth in bacteria
  Bacterial resistance: Chloramphenicol and Kanamycin, 25 & 50 μg/mL
  Growth temperature: 37°C
  Growth strain: ccdB Survival
  Copy number: High Copy
Gene/Insert
  Gene/Insert name: None
Terms and licenses: Academic/Nonprofit Terms; Industry Terms: Not Available to Industry
How to cite: pUBQ10-YFP-GW was a gift from Lucia Strader (Addgene plasmid # 209362 ; http://n2t.net/addgene:209362 ; RRID:Addgene_209362)
