[The description below was written by a language model from this plasmid's Addgene catalogue record and pLannotate feature annotations shown in this document.]
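Description:
pUBQ10-YFP-GW is an empty Gateway-compatible binary vector for Agrobacterium-mediated plant transformation, built on the pMCS:GW backbone. Outside the T-DNA, the roughly 12.8 kb plasmid carries a ColE1/pMB1-type origin with the pBR322 bom region for high-copy replication in E. coli. It also carries the pVS1 oriV with its RepA and StaA genes for replication and stable maintenance in Agrobacterium, and a kanamycin resistance gene for bacterial selection. Because the unrecombined Gateway cassette contains the ccdB toxin gene and a chloramphenicol acetyltransferase gene, the empty vector is maintained in a ccdB-tolerant strain under combined chloramphenicol and kanamycin selection.

The T-DNA is bounded by nopaline-type left and right border repeats. Next to the left border is the plant selection unit, in which the bar phosphinothricin acetyltransferase gene sits between the mannopine synthase promoter and terminator and confers Basta (glufosinate) resistance on transformed plants. According to the catalogue entry, the expression unit is driven by the Arabidopsis UBQ10 promoter. This promoter is not annotated in the feature table but presumably lies in the unannotated stretch upstream of the TMV Ω translational enhancer. Following Ω are an EYFP coding sequence, a short multiple cloning site, the attR1–cat–ccdB–attR2 destination cassette, and the octopine synthase terminator.

An LR reaction with an entry clone replaces the cat/ccdB cassette with a gene of interest, so ccdB loss counter-selects unrecombined plasmids in standard strains. The resulting product is an N-terminal YFP fusion expressed from the UBQ10 promoter, which makes the vector suited to localisation and expression studies of tagged proteins in transgenic plants.
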