Features (pLannotate 1.2.2; 26 found; start..end, strand, type, name):
      1..25      +  misc_feature   LB T-DNA repeat: left border repeat from nopaline C58 T-DNA
    111..363     -  terminator     MAS terminator: mannopine synthase terminator
    376..924     -  CDS            bar: PAT_STRHY - Experimental evidence at protein level: Swiss-Prot protein existence level 1. Inactivates phosphinothricin (PPT) by transfer of an acetyl group from acetyl CoA. Can also acetylate demethylphosphinothricin but not PTT or glutamate. This enzyme is an effector of phosphinothricin tripeptide (PTT or bialaphos) resistance. From Streptomyces hygroscopicus. Introduced by genetic manipulation and expressed in glufosinate-tolerant maize by Dekalb Genetics.
    930..1310    -  promoter       MAS promoter: mannopine synthase promoter (Velten et al., 1984)
   2942..2996    +  misc_feature   TMV Ω: translational enhancer from the tobacco mosaic virus 5'-leader sequence (Gallie et al., 1988)
   2998..3714    +  CDS            EYFP: EYFP is a basic (constitutively fluorescent) green/yellow fluorescent protein published in 1996, derived from Aequorea victoria. It is reported to be a very rapidly-maturing weak dimer with high acid sensitivity.
   3715..3779    +  misc_feature   MCS: multiple cloning site
   3784..3908    +  protein_bind   attR1: mutant version of attR; recombination site for the Gateway® LR reaction LR Clonase™
   3933..3963    +  promoter       lac UV5 promoter: E. coli lac promoter with an "up" mutation
   3987..4016    +  promoter       cat promoter (fragment): promoter of the E. coli cat gene encoding chloramphenicol acetyltransferase
   4017..4673    +  CDS            cat: CAT_ECOLX - Experimental evidence at protein level: Swiss-Prot protein existence level 1. This enzyme is an effector of chloramphenicol resistance in bacteria. From Escherichia coli. This protein is used as a marker in many commonly used cloning vectors, such as pACYC184.
   4855..5013    +  CDS            ccdA (fragment): CCDA_ECO57 - Also known as H, letA. Experimental evidence at protein level: Swiss-Prot protein existence level 1. Antitoxin component of a type II toxin-antitoxin (TA) system which inhibits the post-segregational killing (PSK) of plasmid-free cells, also referred to as a plasmid addiction system. Binds to and blocks the activity of CcdB; will also remove bound CcdB protein from the CcdB-GyrA complex by forming a CcdA-CcdB complex, a process termed rejuvenation. Functions as a transcriptional corepressor for the ccdAB operon, repression also requires CcdB (By similarity). From Escherichia coli
   5018..5320    +  CDS            ccdB: CCDB_ECOLI - Also known as G, letB, letD. Experimental evidence at protein level: Swiss-Prot protein existence level 1. Toxic component of a type II toxin-antitoxin (TA) system, functioning in plasmid maintainence. Responsible for the post- segregational killing (PSK) of plasmid-free cells, also referred to as a plasmid addiction system. Half-life of over 2 hours. Cell killing by CcdB is accompanied by filamentation, defects in chromosome and plasmid segregation, defects in cell division, formation of anucleate cells, decreased DNA synthesis and plasmid loss. Interferes with the activity of DN
   5364..5488    -  protein_bind   attR2: mutant version of attR; recombination site for the Gateway® LR reaction LR Clonase™
   5547..6254    +  terminator     OCS terminator: octopine synthase terminator
   6255..6275    +  misc_feature   MCS (fragment): pUC18/19 multiple cloning site
   6278..6432    +  CDS            lacZα (fragment): LacZα fragment of β-galactosidase; lacZ fragment
   6498..6522    +  misc_feature   RB T-DNA repeat: right border repeat from nopaline C58 T-DNA
   6862..7263    +  CDS            Y4CG_SINFN (fragment): Protein inferred from homology: Swiss-Prot protein existence level 3. From Sinorhizobium fredii (strain NBRC 101917 / NGR234).
   7823..8452    +  CDS            pVS1 StaA: stability protein from the Pseudomonas plasmid pVS1 (Heeb et al., 2000)
   8881..9954    +  CDS            pVS1 RepA: replication protein from the Pseudomonas plasmid pVS1 (Heeb et al., 2000)
  10020..10214   +  rep_origin     pVS1 oriV: origin of replication for the Pseudomonas plasmid pVS1 (Heeb et al., 2000)
  10417..10456   +  CDS            rop (fragment): Rop protein, which maintains plasmids at low copy number; rop
  10558..10698   +  misc_feature   bom: basis of mobility region from pBR322
  10884..11472   -  rep_origin     ori: high-copy-number ColE1/pMB1/pBR322/pUC origin of replication
  11559..12353   -  CDS            KanR: aminoglycoside phosphotransferase; aphA-3; confers resistance to kanamycin
>Addgene plasmid #209362 | pUBQ10-YFP-GW | addgene full sequence | sequence record 420639 | Addgene NGS Result
TGGCAGGATATATTGTGGTGTAAACAAATTGACGCTTAGACAACTTAATAACACATTGCGGACGTTTTTA
ATGTACTGAATTAACGCCGAATTAATTCGAGCTCGGATCTGATAATTTATTTGAAAATTCATAAGAAAAG
CAAACGTTACATGAATTGATGAAACAATACAAAGACAGATAAAGCCACGCACATTTAGGATATTGGCCGA
GATTACTGAATATTGAGTAAGATCACGGAATTTCTGACAGGAGCATGTCTTCAATTCAGCCCAAATGGCA
GTTGAAATACTCAAACCGCCCCATATGCAGGAGCGGATCATTCATTGTTTGTTTGGTTGCCTTTGCCAAC
ATGGGAGTCCAAGATTCTGCAGTCAAATCTCGGTGACGGGCAGGACCGGACGGGGCGGTACCGGCAGGCT
GAAGTCCAGCTGCCAGAAACCCACGTCATGCCAGTTCCCGTGCTTGAAGCCGGCCGCCCGCAGCATGCCG
CGGGGGGCATATCCGAGCGCCTCGTGCATGCGCACGCTCGGGTCGTTGGGCAGCCCGATGACAGCGACCA
CGCTCTTGAAGCCCTGTGCCTCCAGGGACTTCAGCAGGTGGGTGTAGAGCGTGGAGCCCAGTCCCGTCCG
CTGGTGGCGGGGGGAGACGTACACGGTCGACTCGGCCGTCCAGTCGTAGGCGTTGCGTGCCTTCCAGGGG
CCCGCGTAGGCGATGCCGGCGACCTCGCCGTCCACCTCGGCGACGAGCCAGGGATAGCGCTCCCGCAGAC
GGACGAGGTCGTCCGTCCACTCCTGCGGTTCCTGCGGCTCGGTACGGAAGTTGACCGTGCTTGTCTCGAT
GTAGTGGTTGACGATGGTGCAGACCGCCGGCATGTCCGCCTCGGTGGCACGGCGGATGTCGGCCGGGCGT
CGTTCTGGGCTCATCGATTCGATTTGGTGTATCGAGATTGGTTATGAAATTCAGATGCTAGTGTAATGTA
TTGGTAATTTGGGAAGATATAATAGGAAGCAAGGCTATTTATCCATTTCTGAAAAGGCGAAATGGCGTCA
CCGCGAGCGTCACGCGCATTCCGTTCTTGCTGTAAAGCGTTGTTTGGTACACTTTTGACTAGCGAGGCTT
GGCGTGTCAGCGTATCTATTCAAAAGTCGTTAATGGCTGCGGATCAAGAAAAAGTTGGAATAGAAACAGA
ATACCCGCGAAATTCAGGCCCGGTTGCCATGTCCTACACGCCGAAATAAACGACCAAATTAGTAGAAAAA
TAAAAACTGACTCGGATACTTACGTCACGTCTTGCGCACTGATTTGAAAAATCTCAGAATTCGCGACGTC
GTATGATCGCGAAGCACCCACCCTAAGCCACATTTTAATCCTTCTGTTGGCCATGCCCCATCAAAGTTGC
ACTTAACCCAAGATTGTGGTGGAGCTTCCCATGTTTCTCGTCTGTCCCGACGGTGTTGTGGTTGGTGCTT
TCCTTACATTCTGAGCCTCTTTCCTTCTAATCCACTCATCTGCATCTTCTTGTGTCCTTACTAATACCTC
ATTGGTTCCAAATTCCCTCCCTTTAAGCACCAGCTCGTTTCTGTTCTTCCACAGCCTCCCAAGTATCCAA
GGGACTAAAGCCTCCACATTCTTCAGATCAGGATATTCTTGTTTAAGATGTTGAACTCTATGGAGGTTTG
TATGAACTGATGATCTAGGACCGGATAAGTTCCCTTCTTCATAGCGAACTTATTCAAAGAATGTTTTGTG
TATCATTCTTGTTACATTGTTATTAATGAAAAAATATTATTGGTCATTGGACTGAACACGAGTGTTAAAT
ATGGACCAGGCCCCAAATAAGATCCATTGATATATGAATTAAATAACAAGAATAAATCGAGTCACCAAAC
CACTTGCCTTTTTTAACGAGACTTGTTCACCAACTTGATACAAAAGTCATTATCCTATGCAAATCAATAA
TCATACAAAAATATCCAATAACACTAAAAAATTAAAAGAAATGGATAATTTCACAATATGTTATACGATA
AAGAAGTTACTTTTCCAAGAAATTCACTGATTTTATAAGCCCACTTGCATTAGATAAATGGCAAAAAAAA
ACAAAAAGGAAAAGAAATAAAGCACGAAGAATTCTAGAAAATACGAAATACGCTTCAATGCAGTGGGACC
CACGGTTCAATTATTGCCAATTTTCAGCTCCACCGTATATTTAAAAAATAAAACGATAATGCTAAAAAAA
TATAAATCGTAACGATCGTTAAATCTCAACGGCTGGATCTTATGACGACCGTTAGAAATTGTGGTTGTCG
ACGAGTCAGTAATAAACGGCGTCAAAGTGGTTGCAGCCGGCACACACGAGTCGTGTTTATCAACTCAAAG
CACAAATACTTTTCCTCAACCTAAAAATAAGGCAATTAGCCAAAAACAACTTTGCGTGTAAACAACGCTC
AATACACGTGTCATTTTATTATTAGCTATTGCTTCACCGCCTTAGCTTTCTCGTGACCTAGTCGTCCTCG
TCTTTTCTTCTTCTTCTTCTATAAAACAATACCCAAAGAGCTCTTCTTCTTCACAATTCAGATTTCAATT
TCTCAAAATCTTAAAAACTTTCTCTCAATTCTCTCTACCGTGATCAAGGTAAATTTCTGTGTTCCTTATT
CTCTCAAAATCTTCGATTTTGTTTTCGTTCGATCCCAATTTCGTATATGTTCTTTGGTTTAGATTCTGTT
AATCTTAGATCGAAGACGATTTTCTGGGTTTGATCGTTAGATATCATCTTAATTCTCGATTAGGGTTTCA
TAGATATCATCCGATTTGTTCAAATAATTTGAGTTTTGTCGAATAATTACTCTTCGATTTGTGATTTCTA
TCTAGATCTGGTGTTAGTTTCTAGTTTGTGCGATCGAATTTGTCCTCGAGTATAAGAGCTCTATTTTTAC
AACAATTACCAACAACAACAAACAACAAACAACATTACAATTACATTTACAATTACCATGGTGAGCAAGG
GCGAGGAGCTGTTCACCGGGGTGGTGCCCATCCTGGTCGAGCTGGACGGCGACGTAAACGGCCACAAGTT
CAGCGTGTCCGGCGAGGGCGAGGGCGATGCCACCTACGGCAAGCTGACCCTGAAGTTCATCTGCACCACC
GGCAAGCTGCCCGTGCCCTGGCCCACCCTCGTGACCACCTTCGGCTACGGCCTGCAGTGCTTCGCCCGCT
ACCCCGACCACATGAAGCAGCACGACTTCTTCAAGTCCGCCATGCCCGAAGGCTACGTCCAGGAGCGCAC
CATCTTCTTCAAGGACGACGGCAACTACAAGACCCGCGCCGAGGTGAAGTTCGAGGGCGACACCCTGGTG
AACCGCATCGAGCTGAAGGGCATCGACTTCAAGGAGGACGGCAACATCCTGGGGCACAAGCTGGAGTACA
ACTACAACAGCCACAACGTCTATATCATGGCCGACAAGCAGAAGAACGGCATCAAGGTGAACTTCAAGAT
CCGCCACAACATCGAGGACGGCAGCGTGCAGCTCGCCGACCACTACCAGCAGAACACCCCCATCGGCGAC
GGCCCCGTGCTGCTGCCCGACAACCACTACCTGAGCTACCAGTCCGCCCTGAGCAAAGACCCCAACGAGA
AGCGCGATCACATGGTCCTGCTGGAGTTCGTGACCGCCGCCGGGATCACTCTCGGCATGGACGAGCTGTA
CAAGTCCGGACTCAGATCACGAGCTCAAGCTTCAAATTCTGCAGTCGACGGTACCGCGGGCCCGGGATCA
TCAACAAGTTTGTACAAAAAAGCTGAACGAGAAACGTAAAATGATATAAATATCAATATATTAAATTAGA
TTTTGCATAAAAAACAGACTACATAATACTGTAAAACACAACATATCCAGTCACTATGGCGGCCGCATTA
GGCACCCCAGGCTTTACACTTTATGCTTCCGGCTCGTATAATGTGTGGATTTTGAGTTAGGATCCGTCGA
GATTTTCAGGAGCTAAGGAAGCTAAAATGGAGAAAAAAATCACTGGATATACCACCGTTGATATATCCCA
ATGGCATCGTAAAGAACATTTTGAGGCATTTCAGTCAGTTGCTCAATGTACCTATAACCAGACCGTTCAG
CTGGATATTACGGCCTTTTTAAAGACCGTAAAGAAAAATAAGCACAAGTTTTATCCGGCCTTTATTCACA
TTCTTGCCCGCCTGATGAATGCTCATCCGGAGTTCCGTATGGCAATGAAAGACGGTGAGCTGGTGATATG
GGATAGTGTTCACCCTTGTTACACCGTTTTCCATGAGCAAACTGAAACGTTTTCATCGCTCTGGAGTGAA
TACCACGACGATTTCCGGCAGTTTCTACACATATATTCGCAAGATGTGGCGTGTTACGGTGAAAACCTGG
CCTATTTCCCTAAAGGGTTTATTGAGAATATGTTTTTCGTCTCAGCCAATCCCTGGGTGAGTTTCACCAG
TTTTGATTTAAACGTGGCCAATATGGACAACTTCTTCGCCCCCGTTTTCACCATGGGCAAATATTATACG
CAAGGCGACAAGGTGCTGATGCCGCTGGCGATTCAGGTTCATCATGCCGTTTGTGATGGCTTCCATGTCG
GCAGAATGCTTAATGAATTACAACAGTACTGCGATGAGTGGCAGGGCGGGGCGTAAAGATCTGGATCCGG
CTTACTAAAAGCCAGATAACAGTATGCGTATTTGCGCGCTGATTTTTGCGGTATAAGAATATATACTGAT
ATGTATACCCGAAGTATGTCAAAAAGAGGTATGCTATGAAGCAGCGTATTACAGTGACAGTTGACAGCGA
CAGCTATCAGTTGCTCAAGGCATATATGATGTCAATATCTCCGGTCTGGTAAGCACAACCATGCAGAATG
AAGCCCGTCGTCTGCGTGCCGAACGCTGGAAAGCGGAAAATCAGGAAGGGATGGCTGAGGTCGCCCGGTT
TATTGAAATGAACGGCTCTTTTGCTGACGAGAACAGGGGCTGGTGAAATGCAGTTTAAGGTTTACACCTA
TAAAAGAGAGAGCCGTTATCGTCTGTTTGTGGATGTACAGAGTGATATTATTGACACGCCCGGGCGACGG
ATGGTGATCCCCCTGGCCAGTGCACGTCTGCTGTCAGATAAAGTCTCCCGTGAACTTTACCCGGTGGTGC
ATATCGGGGATGAAAGCTGGCGCATGATGACCACCGATATGGCCAGTGTGCCGGTCTCCGTTATCGGGGA
AGAAGTGGCTGATCTCAGCCACCGCGAAAATGACATCAAAAACGCCATTAACCTGATGTTCTGGGGAATA
TAAATGTCAGGCTCCCTTATACACAGCCAGTCTGCAGGTCGACCATAGTGACTGGATATGTTGTGTTTTA
CAGTATTATGTAGTCTGTTTTTTATGCAAAATCTAATTTAATATATTGATATTTATATCATTTTACGTTT
CTCGTTCAGCTTTCTTGTACAAAGTGGTTGATGATCCTAGGTGAGTCTAGAGAGTTAATTAAGACCCGGG
ACTAGTCCCTAGAGTCCTGCTTTAATGAGATATGCGAGACGCCTATGATCGCATGATATTTGCTTTCAAT
TCTGTTGTGCACGTTGTAAAAAACCTGAGCATGTGTAGCTCAGATCCTTACCGCCGGTTTCGGTTCATTC
TAATGAATATATCACCCGTTACTATCGTATTTTTATGAATAATATTCTCCGTTCAATTTACTGATTGTAC
CCTACTACTTATATGTACAATATTAAAATGAAAACAATATATTGTGCTGAATAGGTTTATAGCGACATCT
ATGATAGAGCGCCACAATAACAAACAATTGCGTTTTATTATTACAAATCCAATTTTAAAAAAAGCGGCAG
AACCGGTCAAACCTAAAAGACTGATTACATAAATCTTATTCAAATTTCAAAAGTGCCCCAGGGGCTAGTA
TCTACGACACACCGAGCGGCGAACTAATAACGCTCACTGAAGGGAACTCCGGTTCCCCGCCGGCGCGCAT
GGGTGAGATTCCTTGAAGTTGAGTATTGGCCGTCCGCTCTACCGAAAGTTACGGGCACCATTCAACCCGG
TCCAGCACGGCGGCCGGGTAACCGACTTGCTGCCCCGAGAATTATGCAGCATTTTTTTGGTGTATGTGGG
CCCCAAATGAAGTGCAGGTCAAACCTTGACAGTGACGACAAATCGTTGGGCGGGTCCAGGGCGAATTTTG
CGACAACATGTCGAGGCTCAGCAGGACCTGCAGGCATGCAAGCTTGGCACTGGCCGTCGTTTTACAACGT
CGTGACTGGGAAAACCCTGGCGTTACCCAACTTAATCGCCTTGCAGCACATCCCCCTTTCGCCAGCTGGC
GTAATAGCGAAGAGGCCCGCACCGATCGCCCTTCCCAACAGTTGCGCAGCCTGAATGGCGAATGCTAGAG
CAGCTTGAGCTTGGATCAGATTGTCGTTTCCCGCCTTCAGTTTAAACTATCAGTGTTTGACAGGATATAT
TGGCGGGTAAACCTAAGAGAAAAGAGCGTTTATTAGAATAATCGGATATTTAAAAGGGCGTGAAAAGGTT
TATCCGTTCGTCCATTTGTATGTGCATGCCAACCACAGGGTTCCCCTCGGGATCAAAGTACTTTGATCCA
ACCCCTCCGCTGCTATAGTGCAGTCGGCTTCTGACGTTCAGTGCAGCCGTCTTCTGAAAACGACATGTCG
CACAAGTCCTAAGTTACGCGACAGGCTGCCGCCCTGCCCTTTTCCTGGCGTTTTCTTGTCGCGTGTTTTA
GTCGCATAAAGTAGAATACTTGCGACTAGAACCGGAGACATTACGCCATGAACAAGAGCGCCGCCGCTGG
CCTGCTGGGCTATGCCCGCGTCAGCACCGACGACCAGGACTTGACCAACCAACGGGCCGAACTGCACGCG
GCCGGCTGCACCAAGCTGTTTTCCGAGAAGATCACCGGCACCAGGCGCGACCGCCCGGAGCTGGCCAGGA
TGCTTGACCACCTACGCCCTGGCGACGTTGTGACAGTGACCAGGCTAGACCGCCTGGCCCGCAGCACCCG
CGACCTACTGGACATTGCCGAGCGCATCCAGGAGGCCGGCGCGGGCCTGCGTAGCCTGGCAGAGCCGTGG
GCCGACACCACCACGCCGGCCGGCCGCATGGTGTTGACCGTGTTCGCCGGCATTGCCGAGTTCGAGCGTT
CCCTAATCATCGACCGCACCCGGAGCGGGCGCGAGGCCGCCAAGGCCCGAGGCGTGAAGTTTGGCCCCCG
CCCTACCCTCACCCCGGCACAGATCGCGCACGCCCGCGAGCTGATCGACCAGGAAGGCCGCACCGTGAAA
GAGGCGGCTGCACTGCTTGGCGTGCATCGCTCGACCCTGTACCGCGCACTTGAGCGCAGCGAGGAAGTGA
CGCCCACCGAGGCCAGGCGGCGCGGTGCCTTCCGTGAGGACGCATTGACCGAGGCCGACGCCCTGGCGGC
CGCCGAGAATGAACGCCAAGAGGAACAAGCATGAAACCGCACCAGGACGGCCAGGACGAACCGTTTTTCA
TTACCGAAGAGATCGAGGCGGAGATGATCGCGGCCGGGTACGTGTTCGAGCCGCCCGCGCACGTCTCAAC
CGTGCGGCTGCATGAAATCCTGGCCGGTTTGTCTGATGCCAAGCTGGCGGCCTGGCCGGCCAGCTTGGCC
GCTGAAGAAACCGAGCGCCGCCGTCTAAAAAGGTGATGTGTATTTGAGTAAAACAGCTTGCGTCATGCGG
TCGCTGCGTATATGATGCGATGAGTAAATAAACAAATACGCAAGGGGAACGCATGAAGGTTATCGCTGTA
CTTAACCAGAAAGGCGGGTCAGGCAAGACGACCATCGCAACCCATCTAGCCCGCGCCCTGCAACTCGCCG
GGGCCGATGTTCTGTTAGTCGATTCCGATCCCCAGGGCAGTGCCCGCGATTGGGCGGCCGTGCGGGAAGA
TCAACCGCTAACCGTTGTCGGCATCGACCGCCCGACGATTGACCGCGACGTGAAGGCCATCGGCCGGCGC
GACTTCGTAGTGATCGACGGAGCGCCCCAGGCGGCGGACTTGGCTGTGTCCGCGATCAAGGCAGCCGACT
TCGTGCTGATTCCGGTGCAGCCAAGCCCTTACGACATATGGGCCACCGCCGACCTGGTGGAGCTGGTTAA
GCAGCGCATTGAGGTCACGGATGGAAGGCTACAAGCGGCCTTTGTCGTGTCGCGGGCGATCAAAGGCACG
CGCATCGGCGGTGAGGTTGCCGAGGCGCTGGCCGGGTACGAGCTGCCCATTCTTGAGTCCCGTATCACGC
AGCGCGTGAGCTACCCAGGCACTGCCGCCGCCGGCACAACCGTTCTTGAATCAGAACCCGAGGGCGACGC
TGCCCGCGAGGTCCAGGCGCTGGCCGCTGAAATTAAATCAAAACTCATTTGAGTTAATGAGGTAAAGAGA
AAATGAGCAAAAGCACAAACACGCTAAGTGCCGGCCGTCCGAGCGCACGCAGCAGCAAGGCTGCAACGTT
GGCCAGCCTGGCAGACACGCCAGCCATGAAGCGGGTCAACTTTCAGTTGCCGGCGGAGGATCACACCAAG
CTGAAGATGTACGCGGTACGCCAAGGCAAGACCATTACCGAGCTGCTATCTGAATACATCGCGCAGCTAC
CAGAGTAAATGAGCAAATGAATAAATGAGTAGATGAATTTTAGCGGCTAAAGGAGGCGGCATGGAAAATC
AAGAACAACCAGGCACCGACGCCGTGGAATGCCCCATGTGTGGAGGAACGGGCGGTTGGCCAGGCGTAAG
CGGCTGGGTTGCCTGCCGGCCCTGCAATGGCACTGGAACCCCCAAGCCCGAGGAATCGGCGTGAGCGGTC
GCAAACCATCCGGCCCGGTACAAATCGGCGCGGCGCTGGGTGATGACCTGGTGGAGAAGTTGAAGGCCGC
GCAGGCCGCCCAGCGGCAACGCATCGAGGCAGAAGCACGCCCCGGTGAATCGTGGCAAGCGGCCGCTGAT
CGAATCCGCAAAGAATCCCGGCAACCGCCGGCAGCCGGTGCGCCGTCGATTAGGAAGCCGCCCAAGGGCG
ACGAGCAACCAGATTTTTTCGTTCCGATGCTCTATGACGTGGGCACCCGCGATAGTCGCAGCATCATGGA
CGTGGCCGTTTTCCGTCTGTCGAAGCGTGACCGACGAGCTGGCGAGGTGATCCGCTACGAGCTTCCAGAC
GGGCACGTAGAGGTTTCCGCAGGGCCGGCCGGCATGGCCAGTGTGTGGGATTACGACCTGGTACTGATGG
CGGTTTCCCATCTAACCGAATCCATGAACCGATACCGGGAAGGGAAGGGAGACAAGCCCGGCCGCGTGTT
CCGTCCACACGTTGCGGACGTACTCAAGTTCTGCCGGCGAGCCGATGGCGGAAAGCAGAAAGACGACCTG
GTAGAAACCTGCATTCGGTTAAACACCACGCACGTTGCCATGCAGCGTACGAAGAAGGCCAAGAACGGCC
GCCTGGTGACGGTATCCGAGGGTGAAGCCTTGATTAGCCGCTACAAGATCGTAAAGAGCGAAACCGGGCG
GCCGGAGTACATCGAGATCGAGCTAGCTGATTGGATGTACCGCGAGATCACAGAAGGCAAGAACCCGGAC
GTGCTGACGGTTCACCCCGATTACTTTTTGATCGATCCCGGCATCGGCCGTTTTCTCTACCGCCTGGCAC
GCCGCGCCGCAGGCAAGGCAGAAGCCAGATGGTTGTTCAAGACGATCTACGAACGCAGTGGCAGCGCCGG
AGAGTTCAAGAAGTTCTGTTTCACCGTGCGCAAGCTGATCGGGTCAAATGACCTGCCGGAGTACGATTTG
AAGGAGGAGGCGGGGCAGGCTGGCCCGATCCTAGTCATGCGCTACCGCAACCTGATCGAGGGCGAAGCAT
CCGCCGGTTCCTAATGTACGGAGCAGATGCTAGGGCAAATTGCCCTAGCAGGGGAAAAAGGTCGAAAAGG
TCTCTTTCCTGTGGATAGCACGTACATTGGGAACCCAAAGCCGTACATTGGGAACCGGAACCCGTACATT
GGGAACCCAAAGCCGTACATTGGGAACCGGTCACACATGTAAGTGACTGATATAAAAGAGAAAAAAGGCG
ATTTTTCCGCCTAAAACTCTTTAAAACTTATTAAAACTCTTAAAACCCGCCTGGCCTGTGCATAACTGTC
TGGCCAGCGCACAGCCGAAGAGCTGCAAAAAGCGCCTACCCTTCGGTCGCTGCGCTCCCTACGCCCCGCC
GCTTCGCGTCGGCCTATCGCGGCCGCTGGCCGCTCAAAAATGGCTGGCCTACGGCCAGGCAATCTACCAG
GGCGCGGACAAGCCGCGCCGTCGCCACTCGACCGCCGGCGCCCACATCAAGGCACCCTGCCTCGCGCGTT
TCGGTGATGACGGTGAAAACCTCTGACACATGCAGCTCCCGGAGACGGTCACAGCTTGTCTGTAAGCGGA
TGCCGGGAGCAGACAAGCCCGTCAGGGCGCGTCAGCGGGTGTTGGCGGGTGTCGGGGCGCAGCCATGACC
CAGTCACGTAGCGATAGCGGAGTGTATACTGGCTTAACTATGCGGCATCAGAGCAGATTGTACTGAGAGT
GCACCATATGCGGTGTGAAATACCGCACAGATGCGTAAGGAGAAAATACCGCATCAGGCGCTCTTCCGCT
TCCTCGCTCACTGACTCGCTGCGCTCGGTCGTTCGGCTGCGGCGAGCGGTATCAGCTCACTCAAAGGCGG
TAATACGGTTATCCACAGAATCAGGGGATAACGCAGGAAAGAACATGTGAGCAAAAGGCCAGCAAAAGGC
CAGGAACCGTAAAAAGGCCGCGTTGCTGGCGTTTTTCCATAGGCTCCGCCCCCCTGACGAGCATCACAAA
AATCGACGCTCAAGTCAGAGGTGGCGAAACCCGACAGGACTATAAAGATACCAGGCGTTTCCCCCTGGAA
GCTCCCTCGTGCGCTCTCCTGTTCCGACCCTGCCGCTTACCGGATACCTGTCCGCCTTTCTCCCTTCGGG
AAGCGTGGCGCTTTCTCATAGCTCACGCTGTAGGTATCTCAGTTCGGTGTAGGTCGTTCGCTCCAAGCTG
GGCTGTGTGCACGAACCCCCCGTTCAGCCCGACCGCTGCGCCTTATCCGGTAACTATCGTCTTGAGTCCA
ACCCGGTAAGACACGACTTATCGCCACTGGCAGCAGCCACTGGTAACAGGATTAGCAGAGCGAGGTATGT
AGGCGGTGCTACAGAGTTCTTGAAGTGGTGGCCTAACTACGGCTACACTAGAAGGACAGTATTTGGTATC
TGCGCTCTGCTGAAGCCAGTTACCTTCGGAAAAAGAGTTGGTAGCTCTTGATCCGGCAAACAAACCACCG
CTGGTAGCGGTGGTTTTTTTGTTTGCAAGCAGCAGATTACGCGCAGAAAAAAAGGATCTCAAGAAGATCC
TTTGATCTTTTCTACGGGGTCTGACGCTCAGTGGAACGAAAACTCACGTTAAGGGATTTTGGTCATGCAT
TCTAGGTACTAAAACAATTCATCCAGTAAAATATAATATTTTATTTTCTCCCAATCAGGCTTGATCCCCA
GTAAGTCAAAAAATAGCTCGACATACTGTTCTTCCCCGATATCCTCCCTGATCGACCGGACGCAGAAGGC
AATGTCATACCACTTGTCCGCCCTGCCGCTTCTCCCAAGATCAATAAAGCCACTTACTTTGCCATCTTTC
ACAAAGATGTTGCTGTCTCCCAGGTCGCCGTGGGAAAAGACAAGTTCCTCTTCGGGCTTTTCCGTCTTTA
AAAAATCATACAGCTCGCGCGGATCTTTAAATGGAGTGTCTTCTTCCCAGTTTTCGCAATCCACATCGGC
CAGATCGTTATTCAGTAAGTAATCCAATTCGGCTAAGCGGCTGTCTAAGCTATTCGTATAGGGACAATCC
GATATGTCGATGGAGTGAAAGAGCCTGATGCACTCCGCATACAGCTCGATAATCTTTTCAGGGCTTTGTT
CATCTTCATACTCTTCCGAGCAAAGGACGCCATCGGCCTCACTCATGAGCAGATTGCTCCAGCCATCATG
CCGTTCAAAGTGCAGGACCTTTGGAACAGGCAGCTTTCCTTCCAGCCATAGCATCATGTCCTTTTCCCGT
TCCACATCATAGGTGGTCCCTTTATACCGGCTGTCCGTCATTTTTAAATATAGGTTTTCATTTTCTCCCA
CCAGCTTATATACCTTAGCAGGAGACATTCCTTCCGTATCTTTTACGCAGCGGTATTTTTCGATCAGTTT
TTTCAATTCCGGTGATATTCTCATTTTAGCCATTTATTATTTCCTTCCTCTTTTCTACAGTATTTAAAGA
TACCCCAAGAAGCTAATTATAACAAGACGAACTCCAATTCACTGTTCCTTGCATTCTAAAACCTTAAATA
CCAGAAAACAGCTTTTTCAAAGTTGTTTTCAAAGTTGGCGTATAACATAGTATCGACGGAGCCGATTTTG
AAACCGCGGTGATCACAGGCAGCAACGCTCTGTCATCGTTACAATCAACATGCTACCCTCCGCGAGATCA
TCCGTGTTTCAAACCCGGCAGCTTAGTTGCCGTTCTTCCGAATAGCATCGGTAACATGAGCAAAGTCTGC
CGCCTTACAACGGCTCTCCCGCTGACGCCGTCCCGGACTGATGGGCTGCCTGTATCGAGTGGTGATTTTG
TGCCGAGCTGCCGGTCGGGGAGCTGTTGGCTGGCTGG
